>Addgene plasmid #42784 | TAL3321 | depositor partial sequence | sequence record 57904 | TAL3321 sequence 2430 bps
TCTAGAGCTAGCACCATGGACTACAAAGACCATGACGGTGATTATAAAGATCATGACATCGATTACAAGG
ATGACGATGACAAGATGGCCCCCAAGAAGAAGAGGAAGGTGGGCATTCACCGCGGGGTACCTATGGTGGA
CTTGAGGACACTCGGTTATTCGCAACAGCAACAGGAGAAAATCAAGCCTAAGGTCAGGAGCACCGTCGCG
CAACACCACGAGGCGCTTGTGGGGCATGGCTTCACTCATGCGCATATTGTCGCGCTTTCACAGCACCCTG
CGGCGCTTGGGACGGTGGCTGTCAAATACCAAGATATGATTGCGGCCCTGCCCGAAGCCACGCACGAGGC
AATTGTAGGGGTCGGTAAACAGTGGTCGGGAGCGCGAGCACTTGAGGCGCTGCTGACTGTGGCGGGTGAG
CTTAGGGGGCCTCCGCTCCAGCTCGACACCGGGCAGCTGCTGAAGATCGCGAAGAGAGGGGGAGTAACAG
CGGTAGAGGCAGTGCACGCCTGGCGCAATGCGCTCACCGGGGCCCCCTTGAACCTGACCCCAGACCAGGT
AGTCGCAATCGCGAACAATAATGGGGGAAAGCAAGCCCTGGAAACCGTGCAAAGGTTGTTGCCGGTCCTT
TGTCAAGACCACGGCCTTACACCGGAGCAAGTCGTGGCCATTGCAAGCAACATCGGTGGCAAACAGGCTC
TTGAGACGGTTCAGAGACTTCTCCCAGTTCTCTGTCAAGCCCACGGGCTGACTCCCGATCAAGTTGTAGC
GATTGCGAATAACAATGGAGGGAAACAAGCATTGGAGACTGTCCAACGGCTCCTTCCCGTGTTGTGTCAA
GCCCACGGTTTGACGCCTGCACAAGTGGTCGCCATCGCCTCCAATATTGGCGGTAAGCAGGCGCTGGAAA
CAGTACAGCGCCTGCTGCCTGTACTGTGCCAGGATCATGGACTGACCCCAGACCAGGTAGTCGCAATCGC
GAACAATAATGGGGGAAAGCAAGCCCTGGAAACCGTGCAAAGGTTGTTGCCGGTCCTTTGTCAAGACCAC
GGCCTTACACCGGAGCAAGTCGTGGCCATTGCATCCCACGACGGTGGCAAACAGGCTCTTGAGACGGTTC
AGAGACTTCTCCCAGTTCTCTGTCAAGCCCACGGGCTGACTCCCGATCAAGTTGTAGCGATTGCGTCGCA
TGACGGAGGGAAACAAGCATTGGAGACTGTCCAACGGCTCCTTCCCGTGTTGTGTCAAGCCCACGGTTTG
ACGCCTGCACAAGTGGTCGCCATCGCCAACAACAACGGCGGTAAGCAGGCGCTGGAAACAGTACAGCGCC
TGCTGCCTGTACTGTGCCAGGATCATGGACTGACCCCAGACCAGGTAGTCGCAATCGCGTCAAACGGAGG
GGGAAAGCAAGCCCTGGAAACCGTGCAAAGGTTGTTGCCGGTCCTTTGTCAAGACCACGGCCTTACACCG
GAGCAAGTCGTGGCCATTGCAAGCAACATCGGTGGCAAACAGGCTCTTGAGACGGTTCAGAGACTTCTCC
CAGTTCTCTGTCAAGCCCACGGGCTGACTCCCGATCAAGTTGTAGCGATTGCGTCGAACATTGGAGGGAA
ACAAGCATTGGAGACTGTCCAACGGCTCCTTCCCGTGTTGTGTCAAGCCCACGGTTTGACGCCTGCACAA
GTGGTCGCCATCGCCAGCCATGATGGCGGTAAGCAGGCGCTGGAAACAGTACAGCGCCTGCTGCCTGTAC
TGTGCCAGGATCATGGACTGACCCCAGACCAGGTAGTCGCAATCGCGTCAAACGGAGGGGGAAAGCAAGC
CCTGGAAACCGTGCAAAGGTTGTTGCCGGTCCTTTGTCAAGACCACGGCCTTACACCGGAGCAAGTCGTG
GCCATTGCAAGCAATGGGGGTGGCAAACAGGCTCTTGAGACGGTTCAGAGACTTCTCCCAGTTCTCTGTC
AAGCCCACGGGCTGACTCCCGATCAAGTTGTAGCGATTGCGTCGCATGACGGAGGGAAACAAGCATTGGA
GACTGTCCAACGGCTCCTTCCCGTGTTGTGTCAAGCCCACGGTTTGACGCCTGCACAAGTGGTCGCCATC
GCCTCCAATATTGGCGGTAAGCAGGCGCTGGAAACAGTACAGCGCCTGCTGCCTGTACTGTGCCAGGATC
ATGGACTGACACCCGAACAGGTGGTCGCCATTGCTTCCCACGACGGAGGACGGCCAGCCTTGGAGTCCAT
CGTAGCCCAATTGTCCAGGCCCGATCCCGCGTTGGCTGCGTTAACGAATGACCATCTGGTGGCGTTGGCA
TGTCTTGGTGGACGACCCGCGCTCGATGCAGTCAAAAAGGGTCTGCCTCATGCTCCCGCATTGATCAAAA
GAACCAACCGGCGGATTCCCGAGAGAACTTCCCATCGAGTCGCGGGATCC
