>Addgene plasmid #42784 | TAL3321 | addgene partial sequence | sequence record 61097 | JDS-TALEN-F 5'-TAGGGGTCGGTAAACAGTGG-3'
GTGGCGGGTGAGCTTAGGGGGCCTCCGCTCCAGCTCGACACCGGGCAGCTGCTGAAGATCGCGAAGAGAG
GGGGAGTAACAGCGGTAGAGGCAGTGCACGCCTGGCGCAATGCGCTCACCGGGGCCCCCTTGAACCTGAC
CCCAGACCAGGTAGTCGCAATCGCGAACAATAATGGGGGAAAGCAAGCCCTGGAAACCGTGCAAAGGTTG
TTGCCGGTCCTTTGTCAAGACCACGGCCTTACACCGGAGCAAGTCGTGGCCATTGCAAGCAACATCGGTG
GCAAACAGGCTCTTGAGACGGTTCAGAGACTTCTCCCAGTTCTCTGTCAAGCCCACGGGCTGACTCCCGA
TCAAGTTGTAGCGATTGCGAATAACAATGGAGGGAAACAAGCATTGGAGACTGTCCAACGGCTCCTTCCC
GTGTTGTGTCAAGCCCACGGTTTGACGCCTGCACAAGTGGTCGCCATCGCCTCCAATATTGGCGGTAAGC
AGGCGCTGGAAACAGTACAGCGCCTGCTGCCTGTACTGTGCCAGGATCATGGACTGACCCCAGACCAGGT
AGTCGCAATCGCGAACAATAATGGGGGAAAGCAAGCCCTGGAAACCGTGCAAAGGTTGTTGCCGGTCCTT
TGTCAAGACCACGGCCTTACACCGGAGCAAGTCGTGGCCATTGCATCCCACGACGGTGGCAAACAGGCTC
TTGAGACGGTTCAGAGACTTCTCCCAGTTCTCTGTCAAGCCCACGGGCTGACTCCCGATCAAGTTGTAGC
GATTGCGTCGCATGACGGAGGGAAACAAGCATTGGAGACTGTCCAACGGCTCCTTCCCGTGTTGTGTCAA
GCCCACGGTTTGACGCCTGCACAAGTGGTCGCCATCGCCAACAACAACGGCGGTAAGCAGGCGCTGGAAA
CAGTACAGCGCCTGCTGCCTGTACTGTGCCAGGATCATG
