[The description below was written by a language model from this plasmid's Addgene catalogue record.]
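Description:
TAL3321 is a TALEN expression plasmid built in the JDS71 backbone, a mammalian expression vector that also carries a T7 promoter. It encodes the "right" half of a TALE nuclease pair designed against the zebrafish (D. rerio) npvf gene, as part of a set of zebrafish community TALENs. The plasmid is maintained in E. coli at high copy number under ampicillin selection. The record does not name the origin of replication, and no feature table is provided, so element positions cannot be described.

The insert of about 1.6 kb is an engineered array of TAL effector repeats whose order specifies recognition of one half-site in the npvf locus. It was cloned by restriction enzymes into the roughly 6.4 kb backbone, destroying both cloning junctions. The backbone supplies the flanking coding sequence, so the repeat array is expressed in frame with an N-terminal 3X FLAG epitope for detection and a C-terminal wild-type FokI nuclease domain. Because FokI cleaves only as a dimer, this construct is meant to be used with a matching "left" TALEN that binds the opposite strand nearby. Dimerisation across the spacer produces a double-strand break, and error-prone repair of that break can introduce disruptive indels.

Expression in cultured cells is driven by the CMV promoter. The use of a BGH reverse sequencing primer suggests a BGH polyadenylation region downstream. The T7 designation indicates the construct can also serve as a template for in vitro transcription, consistent with producing TALEN mRNA for delivery into zebrafish embryos. This fits the associated work on targeted gene disruption in somatic zebrafish cells.
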