Addgene plasmid #42784: TAL3321
Depositing lab: Keith Joung. Depositing organization: Massachusetts General Hospital. Publication: Targeted gene disruption in somatic zebrafish cells using engineered TALENs. Sander JD, Cade L, Khayter C, Reyon D, Peterson RT, Joung JK, Yeh JR. Nat Biotechnol. 2011 Aug 5;29(8):697-8. doi: 10.1038/nbt.1934. PubMed 21822241.
Backbone
  Vector backbone: JDS71
  Backbone manufacturer: Addgene plasmid #32287
  Backbone size w/o insert (bp): 6447
  Vector type: Mammalian Expression ; T7
Growth in bacteria
  Bacterial resistance: Ampicillin, 100 μg/mL
  Growth temperature: 37°C
  Growth strain: XL1 Blue
  Copy number: High Copy
Gene/Insert
  Gene/Insert name: ZebrafishCommunity-NPVF-right (alt name: NPVF)
  Species: D. rerio (zebrafish)
  Insert size (bp): 1640
  Promoter: CMV
  Tag / fusion protein: 3X Flag (N terminal on backbone); WT FOKI (C terminal on backbone)
  Cloning method: Restriction Enzyme; 5′ cloning site N/A (destroyed during cloning); 3′ cloning site N/A (destroyed during cloning)
  Sequencing primers: 5′ CMV-F; 3′ BGH-rev
Terms and licenses: Academic/Nonprofit Terms; Industry Terms: Not Available to Industry
Depositor comments: Target binding site: TGAGAGCCGTAACTTCAC It is strongly recommended that users perform a diagnostic digest to verify this plasmid prior to use. For example, a double digest of the plasmid with BamHI and KpnI should result in two bands at 2.3kb and 5.8kb.
How to cite: TAL3321 was a gift from Keith Joung (Addgene plasmid # 42784 ; http://n2t.net/addgene:42784 ; RRID:Addgene_42784)
